Addgene plasmid #133982: pcDNA3-Flag-RNF168 delta RING
Purpose: mammalian expression vector of Flag tagged RNF168 where the N-terminus of RNF168 has been deleted (including RING domain)
Depositing lab: Daniel Durocher. Depositing organization: Sinai Health System. Publication: The RIDDLE syndrome protein mediates a ubiquitin-dependent signaling cascade at sites of DNA damage. Stewart GS, Panier S, Townsend K, Al-Hakim AK, Kolas NK, Miller ES, Nakada S, Ylanko J, Olivarius S, Mendez M, Oldreive C, Wildenhain J, Tagliaferro A, Pelletier L, Taubenheim N, Durandy A, Byrd PJ, Stankovic T, Taylor AM, Durocher D. Cell. 2009 Feb 6;136(3):420-34. doi: 10.1016/j.cell.2008.12.042. PubMed 19203578.
Backbone
  Vector backbone: pcDNA3
  Backbone manufacturer: Invitrogen
  Backbone size w/o insert (bp): 8483
  Total vector size (bp): 10023
  Vector type: Mammalian Expression
Growth in bacteria
  Bacterial resistance: Ampicillin, 100 μg/mL
  Growth temperature: 37°C
  Growth strain: DH5alpha
  Copy number: High Copy
Gene/Insert
  Gene/Insert name: RNF168
  Species: H. sapiens (human)
  Insert size (bp): 1540
  Mutation: deletion of RING
  Entrez Gene: RNF168 (a.k.a. RIDL, hRNF168)
  Promoter: CMV
  Tag / fusion protein: Flag (N terminal on insert)
  Cloning method: Restriction Enzyme; 5′ cloning site AscI (not destroyed); 3′ cloning site XbaI (not destroyed)
  Sequencing primers: 5′ CMV-F; 3′ BGH-rev
Terms and licenses: Academic/Nonprofit Terms; Industry Terms
How to cite: pcDNA3-Flag-RNF168 delta RING was a gift from Daniel Durocher (Addgene plasmid # 133982 ; http://n2t.net/addgene:133982 ; RRID:Addgene_133982)
