[The description below was written by a language model from this plasmid's Addgene catalogue record and pLannotate feature annotations shown in this document.]
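Description:
pcDNA3-Flag-RNF168 delta RING is a mammalian expression plasmid built on the Invitrogen pcDNA3 backbone. It produces an N-terminally Flag-tagged, truncated form of human RNF168. It is propagated in E. coli through a high-copy ColE1/pUC-type origin and selected with ampicillin via the β-lactamase gene. An f1 origin is also present. For selection in mammalian cells, the backbone carries a neomycin phosphotransferase cassette driven by the SV40 enhancer/early promoter and terminated by the SV40 polyadenylation signal. The catalogue lists a total size of about 10 kb, but the sequenced record behind the feature table is only 6,953 nt, so the two sizes do not agree. The annotated features otherwise match a conventional pcDNA3 layout.

The expression cassette uses the CMV immediate-early enhancer and promoter. Downstream of these lie a T7 promoter, a short Flag epitope sequence (annotated as a fragment of 3xFLAG), the RNF168 coding fragment of roughly 1.5 kb, and the bovine growth hormone polyadenylation signal. An SP6 promoter in reverse orientation sits just after the insert, which was cloned between AscI and XbaI sites. RNF168 is an E3 ubiquitin ligase that binds ubiquitinated histones H2A and H2AX at DNA double-strand breaks. Acting with UBC13, it amplifies RNF8-dependent histone ubiquitination so that repair proteins accumulate at the lesions. In this construct the N-terminus, including the RING domain, has been deleted. Because RING domains generally mediate E3 ligase activity, the truncated protein would be expected to lack catalytic function. The record supports its use for expressing a Flag-detectable, RING-deleted mutant in mammalian cells, for example alongside full-length RNF168 in studies of ubiquitin-dependent DNA damage signalling.
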