Features (pLannotate 1.2.2; 22 found; start..end, strand, type, name):
    119..498     +  enhancer       CMV enhancer: human cytomegalovirus immediate early enhancer
    499..702     +  promoter       CMV promoter: human cytomegalovirus (CMV) immediate early promoter
    698..731     +  LTR            5' LTR (truncated) (fragment): truncated 5' long terminal repeat (LTR) from HIV-1
    747..765     +  promoter       T7 promoter: promoter for bacteriophage T7 RNA polymerase
    787..811     +  CDS            3xFLAG (fragment): three tandem FLAG® epitope tags
    836..2374    +  CDS            RNF168 (fragment): RN168_HUMAN - Experimental evidence at protein level: Swiss-Prot protein existence level 1. E3 ubiquitin-protein ligase required for accumulation of repair proteins to sites of DNA damage. Acts with UBE2N/UBC13 to amplify the RNF8-dependent histone ubiquitination. Recruited to sites of DNA damage at double-strand breaks (DSBs) by binding to ubiquitinated histone H2A and H2AX and amplifies the RNF8-dependent H2A ubiquitination, promoting the formation of 'Lys-63'-linked ubiquitin conjugates. This leads to concentrate ubiquitinated histones H2A and H2AX at DNA lesions to the threshold required f
   2390..2408    -  promoter       SP6 promoter: promoter for bacteriophage SP6 RNA polymerase
   2434..2658    +  polyA_signal   bGH poly(A) signal: bovine growth hormone polyadenylation signal
   2662..2683    +  promoter       SV40 promoter (fragment): SV40 enhancer and early promoter
   2704..3132    +  rep_origin     f1 ori (sequence partly withheld): f1 bacteriophage origin of replication; arrow indicates direction of (+) strand synthesis
   3146..3475    +  promoter       SV40 promoter: SV40 enhancer and early promoter
   3542..4333    +  CDS            neo: KKA2_KLEPN - Also known as kan, nptII. Experimental evidence at protein level: Swiss-Prot protein existence level 1. Resistance to kanamycin, neomycin, paromomycin, ribostamycin, butirosin and gentamicin B. From Klebsiella pneumoniae.
   4357..4515    +  CDS            ble (fragment): BLE_KLEPN - Experimental evidence at protein level: Swiss-Prot protein existence level 1. Binding protein with a strong affinity to the bleomycin family of antibiotics. Binds to CL990; an antimitotic-antibiotic compound. From Klebsiella pneumoniae.
   4510..4631    +  polyA_signal   SV40 poly(A) signal: SV40 polyadenylation signal
   4704..4720    -  protein_bind   lac operator: The lac repressor binds to the lac operator to inhibit transcription in E. coli. This inhibition can be relieved by adding lactose or isopropyl-β-D-thiogalactopyranoside (IPTG). lac repressor encoded by lacI
   4728..4758    -  promoter       lac promoter: promoter for the E. coli lac operon
   4773..4794    -  protein_bind   CAP binding site: CAP binding activates transcription in the presence of cAMP. E. coli catabolite activator protein
   4807..4899    -  CDS            lacI (fragment): lac repressor; lacI; The lac repressor binds to the lac operator to inhibit transcription in E. coli. This inhibition can be relieved by adding lactose or isopropyl-β-D-thiogalactopyranoside (IPTG).
   5082..5670    -  rep_origin     ori: high-copy-number ColE1/pMB1/pBR322/pUC origin of replication
   5841..6701    -  CDS            AmpR: β-lactamase; bla; confers resistance to ampicillin, carbenicillin, and related antibiotics
   6702..6806    -  promoter       AmpR promoter: bla
   6865..6917    -  misc_feature   bom (fragment): basis of mobility region from pBR322
>Addgene plasmid #133982 | pcDNA3-Flag-RNF168 delta RING | addgene full sequence | sequence record 261841 | Addgene NGS Result
TGCGCGAGCAAAATTTAAGCTACAACAAGGCAAGGCTTGACCGACAATTGCATGAAGAATCTGCTTAGGG
TTAGGCGTTTTGCGCTGCTTCGCGATGTACGGGCCAGATATACGCGTTGACATTGATTATTGACTAGTTA
TTAATAGTAATCAATTACGGGGTCATTAGTTCATAGCCCATATATGGAGTTCCGCGTTACATAACTTACG
GTAAATGGCCCGCCTGGCTGACCGCCCAACGACCCCCGCCCATTGACGTCAATAATGACGTATGTTCCCA
TAGTAACGCCAATAGGGACTTTCCATTGACGTCAATGGGTGGAGTATTTACGGTAAACTGCCCACTTGGC
AGTACATCAAGTGTATCATATGCCAAGTACGCCCCCTATTGACGTCAATGACGGTAAATGGCCCGCCTGG
CATTATGCCCAGTACATGACCTTATGGGACTTTCCTACTTGGCAGTACATCTACGTATTAGTCATCGCTA
TTACCATGGTGATGCGGTTTTGGCAGTACATCAATGGGCGTGGATAGCGGTTTGACTCACGGGGATTTCC
AAGTCTCCACCCCATTGACGTCAATGGGAGTTTGTTTTGGCACCAAAATCAACGGGACTTTCCAAAATGT
CGTAACAACTCCGCCCCATTGACGCAAATGGGCGGTAGGCGTGTACGGTGGGAGGTCTATATAAGCAGAG
CTCTCTGGCTAACTAGAGAACCCACTGCTTACTGGCTTATCGAAATTAATACGACTCACTATAGGGAGAC
CCAAGCTTGGTACCATGGACTACAAAGACGATGACGATAAAGCCGCCAGTTTAAACGGCGCGCCATCGTC
GTGGACTCGGTACCATACCCGAAGAAATTCTCTCGTCAACGTGGAACTGTGGACGATAATTCAAAAACAC
TATCCCAGGGAGTGCAAGCTTAGAGCGTCTGGCCAAGAATCAGAGGAAGTGGCTGATGACTATCAGCCAG
TTCGTCTGCTCAGTAAACCTGGGGAACTGAGAAGAGAATATGAAGAGGAAATAAGCAAGGTGGCGGCAGA
GCGACGGGCCAGCGAGGAAGAAGAAAACAAAGCCAGTGAAGAATACATACAGAGGTTGTTGGCAGAGGAG
GAAGAAGAGGAAAAAAGACAGGCAGAAAAAAGGCGAAGAGCGATGGAAGAACAACTGAAAAGTGATGAGG
AACTGGCAAGAAAGCTAAGCATTGATATTAACAATTTCTGTGAGGGAAGTATCTCGGCTTCTCCCTTGAA
TTCCAGAAAATCTGATCCAGTTACACCCAAGTCTGAGAAGAAAAGTAAGAACAAACAAAGAAACACTGGA
GATATTCAGAAGTATTTGACACCGAAATCTCAGTTTGGGTCAGCCTCACACTCTGAAGCTGTACAAGAAG
TCAGGAAAGACTCCGTATCTAAGGACATTGACAGTAGTGATAGGAAAAGCCCAACAGGGCAAGACACAGA
AATAGAAGATATGCCGACACTTTCTCCACAGATATCCCTTGGAGTTGGAGAACAAGGTGCAGATTCTTCA
ATAGAGTCCCCTATGCCATGGTTATGTGCCTGTGGTGCCGAATGGTACCATGAAGGAAACGTCAAAACAA
GACCAAGCAATCATGGGAAAGAGTTATGTGTCTTAAGTCACGAGCGACCTAAAACCAGAGTTCCCTACTC
GAAAGAAACTGCAGTTATGCCTTGTGGCAGAACAGAAAGTGGGTGCGCCCCCACATCAGGGGTGACACAG
ACAAATGGAAACAACACAGGTGAGACAGAAAATGAAGAGTCGTGCCTACTGATCAGTAAGGAGATTTCCA
AAAGAAAAAACCAAGAATCTTCCTTTGAAGCAGTCAAGGATCCATGCTTTTCTGCAAAAAGAAGAAAAGT
GTCCCCCGAATCTTCCCCAGATCAAGAGGAAACAGAAATAAACTTTACCCAAAAACTGATAGATTTGGAG
CATCTACTGTTTGAGAGACATAAACAAGAAGAACAGGACAGGTTATTGGCATTACAACTTCAGAAGGAGG
TGGATAAAGAGCAAATGGTGCCAAACCGGCAAAAAGGATCCCCAGATGAGTATCACTTACGCGCTACATC
CTCCCCTCCAGACAAAGTGCTAAATGGACAGAGGAAGAATCCCAAAGATGGGAACTTCAAAAGGCAAACT
CACACAAAGCATCCAACACCAGAGAGAGGCTCAAGGGACAAAAATAGGCAAGTGTCTTTAAAGATGCAGT
TGAAGCAGTCAGTTAATAGAAGAAAGATGCCAAATTCTACTAGAGATCACTGTAAGGTATCAAAAAGTGC
TCACTCCCTACAGCCTAGCATTTCACAGAAAAGTGTTTTTCAGATGTTTCAGAGATGCACAAAGTCTAGA
GGGCCCTATTCTATAGTGTCACCTAAATGCTAGAGCTCGCTGATCAGCCTCGACTGTGCCTTCTAGTTGC
CAGCCATCTGTTGTTTGCCCCTCCCCCGTGCCTTCCTTGACCCTGGAAGGTGCCACTCCCACTGTCCTTT
CCTAATAAAATGAGGAAATTGCATCGCATTGTCTGAGTAGGTGTCATTCTATTCTGGGGGGTGGGGTGGG
GCAGGACAGCAAGGGGGAGGATTGGGAAGACAATAGCAGGCATGCTGGGGATGCGGTGGGCTCTATGGCT
TCTGAGGCGGAAAGAACCAGCTGGGGCTCTAGGGGGTATCCCC
[124 nt withheld, positions 2704-2827]
C
[91 nt withheld, positions 2829-2919]
A
[49 nt withheld, positions 2921-2969]
CCTTTGACGTTGGAGTCCACGTTCTTT
[37 nt withheld, positions 2997-3033]
ACCCTATCTCGGTCTATTCTTTTGATTTATAAGGGATTTTGCCGATTTCGGCCTATTGGTTAAAAAATGA
GCTGATTTAACAAAAATTTAACGCGAATTAATTCTGTGGAATGTGTGTCAGTTAGGGTGTGGAAAGTCCC
CAGGCTCCCCAGCAGGCAGAAGTATGCAAAGCATGCATCTCAATTAGTCAGCAACCAGGTGTGGAAAGTC
CCCAGGCTCCCCAGCAGGCAGAAGTATGCAAAGCATGCATCTCAATTAGTCAGCAACCATAGTCCCGCCC
CTAACTCCGCCCATCCCGCCCCTAACTCCGCCCAGTTCCGCCCATTCTCCGCCCCATGGCTGACTAATTT
TTTTTATTTATGCAGAGGCCGAGGCCGCCTCTGCCTCTGAGCTATTCCAGAAGTAGTGAGGAGGCTTTTT
TGGAGGCCTAGGCTTTTGCAAAAAGCTCCCGGGAGCTTGTATATCCATTTTCGGATCTGATCAAGAGACA
GGATGAGGATCGTTTCGCATGATTGAACAAGATGGATTGCACGCAGGTTCTCCGGCCGCTTGGGTGGAGA
GGCTATTCGGCTATGACTGGGCACAACAGACAATCGGCTGCTCTGATGCCGCCGTGTTCCGGCTGTCAGC
GCAGGGGCGCCCGGTTCTTTTTGTCAAGACCGACCTGTCCGGTGCCCTGAATGAACTGCAGGACGAGGCA
GCGCGGCTATCGTGGCTGGCCACGACGGGCGTTCCTTGCGCAGCTGTGCTCGACGTTGTCACTGAAGCGG
GAAGGGACTGGCTGCTATTGGGCGAAGTGCCGGGGCAGGATCTCCTGTCATCTCACCTTGCTCCTGCCGA
GAAAGTATCCATCATGGCTGATGCAATGCGGCGGCTGCATACGCTTGATCCGGCTACCTGCCCATTCGAC
CACCAAGCGAAACATCGCATCGAGCGAGCACGTACTCGGATGGAAGCCGGTCTTGTCGATCAGGATGATC
TGGACGAAGAGCATCAGGGGCTCGCGCCAGCCGAACTGTTCGCCAGGCTCAAGGCGCGCATGCCCGACGG
CGAGGATCTCGTCGTGACCCATGGCGATGCCTGCTTGCCGAATATCATGGTGGAAAATGGCCGCTTTTCT
GGATTCATCGACTGTGGCCGGCTGGGTGTGGCGGACCGCTATCAGGACATAGCGTTGGCTACCCGTGATA
TTGCTGAAGAGCTTGGCGGCGAATGGGCTGACCGCTTCCTCGTGCTTTACGGTATCGCCGCTCCCGATTC
GCAGCGCATCGCCTTCTATCGCCTTCTTGACGAGTTCTTCTGAGCGGGACTCTGGGGTTCGAAATGACCG
ACCAAGCGACGCCCAACCTGCCATCACGAGATTTCGATTCCACCGCCGCCTTCTATGAAAGGTTGGGCTT
CGGAATCGTTTTCCGGGACGCCGGCTGGATGATCCTCCAGCGCGGGGATCTCATGCTGGAGTTCTTCGCC
CACCCCAACTTGTTTATTGCAGCTTATAATGGTTACAAATAAAGCAATAGCATCACAAATTTCACAAATA
AAGCATTTTTTTCACTGCATTCTAGTTGTGGTTTGTCCAAACTCATCAATGTATCTTATCATGTCTGTAT
ACCGTCGACCTCTAGCTAGAGCTTGGCGTAATCATGGTCATAGCTGTTTCCTGTGTGAAATTGTTATCCG
CTCACAATTCCACACAACATACGAGCCGGAAGCATAAAGTGTAAAGCCTGGGGTGCCTAATGAGTGAGCT
AACTCACATTAATTGCGTTGCGCTCACTGCCCGCTTTCCAGTCGGGAAACCTGTCGTGCCAGCTGCATTA
ATGAATCGGCCAACGCGCGGGGAGAGGCGGTTTGCGTATTGGGCGCTCTTCCGCTTCCTCGCTCACTGAC
TCGCTGCGCTCGGTCGTTCGGCTGCGGCGAGCGGTATCAGCTCACTCAAAGGCGGTAATACGGTTATCCA
CAGAATCAGGGGATAACGCAGGAAAGAACATGTGAGCAAAAGGCCAGCAAAAGGCCAGGAACCGTAAAAA
GGCCGCGTTGCTGGCGTTTTTCCATAGGCTCCGCCCCCCTGACGAGCATCACAAAAATCGACGCTCAAGT
CAGAGGTGGCGAAACCCGACAGGACTATAAAGATACCAGGCGTTTCCCCCTGGAAGCTCCCTCGTGCGCT
CTCCTGTTCCGACCCTGCCGCTTACCGGATACCTGTCCGCCTTTCTCCCTTCGGGAAGCGTGGCGCTTTC
TCATAGCTCACGCTGTAGGTATCTCAGTTCGGTGTAGGTCGTTCGCTCCAAGCTGGGCTGTGTGCACGAA
CCCCCCGTTCAGCCCGACCGCTGCGCCTTATCCGGTAACTATCGTCTTGAGTCCAACCCGGTAAGACACG
ACTTATCGCCACTGGCAGCAGCCACTGGTAACAGGATTAGCAGAGCGAGGTATGTAGGCGGTGCTACAGA
GTTCTTGAAGTGGTGGCCTAACTACGGCTACACTAGAAGAACAGTATTTGGTATCTGCGCTCTGCTGAAG
CCAGTTACCTTCGGAAAAAGAGTTGGTAGCTCTTGATCCGGCAAACAAACCACCGCTGGTAGCGGTGGTT
TTTTTGTTTGCAAGCAGCAGATTACGCGCAGAAAAAAAGGATCTCAAGAAGATCCTTTGATCTTTTCTAC
GGGGTCTGACGCTCAGTGGAACGAAAACTCACGTTAAGGGATTTTGGTCATGAGATTATCAAAAAGGATC
TTCACCTAGATCCTTTTAAATTAAAAATGAAGTTTTAAATCAATCTAAAGTATATATGAGTAAACTTGGT
CTGACAGTTACCAATGCTTAATCAGTGAGGCACCTATCTCAGCGATCTGTCTATTTCGTTCATCCATAGT
TGCCTGACTCCCCGTCGTGTAGATAACTACGATACGGGAGGGCTTACCATCTGGCCCCAGTGCTGCAATG
ATACCGCGAGACCCACGCTCACCGGCTCCAGATTTATCAGCAATAAACCAGCCAGCCGGAAGGGCCGAGC
GCAGAAGTGGTCCTGCAACTTTATCCGCCTCCATCCAGTCTATTAATTGTTGCCGGGAAGCTAGAGTAAG
TAGTTCGCCAGTTAATAGTTTGCGCAACGTTGTTGCCATTGCTACAGGCATCGTGGTGTCACGCTCGTCG
TTTGGTATGGCTTCATTCAGCTCCGGTTCCCAACGATCAAGGCGAGTTACATGATCCCCCATGTTGTGCA
AAAAAGCGGTTAGCTCCTTCGGTCCTCCGATCGTTGTCAGAAGTAAGTTGGCCGCAGTGTTATCACTCAT
GGTTATGGCAGCACTGCATAATTCTCTTACTGTCATGCCATCCGTAAGATGCTTTTCTGTGACTGGTGAG
TACTCAACCAAGTCATTCTGAGAATAGTGTATGCGGCGACCGAGTTGCTCTTGCCCGGCGTCAATACGGG
ATAATACCGCGCCACATAGCAGAACTTTAAAAGTGCTCATCATTGGAAAACGTTCTTCGGGGCGAAAACT
CTCAAGGATCTTACCGCTGTTGAGATCCAGTTCGATGTAACCCACTCGTGCACCCAACTGATCTTCAGCA
TCTTTTACTTTCACCAGCGTTTCTGGGTGAGCAAAAACAGGAAGGCAAAATGCCGCAAAAAAGGGAATAA
GGGCGACACGGAAATGTTGAATACTCATACTCTTCCTTTTTCAATATTATTGAAGCATTTATCAGGGTTA
TTGTCTCATGAGCGGATACATATTTGAATGTATTTAGAAAAATAAACAAATAGGGGTTCCGCGCACATTT
CCCCGAAAAGTGCCACCTGACGTCGACGGATCGGGAGATCTCCCGATCCCCTATGGTGCACTCTCAGTAC
AATCTGCTCTGATGCCGCATAGTTAAGCCAGTATCTGCTCCCTGCTTGTGTGTTGGAGGTCGCTGAGTAG
